Addgene plasmid #132572: TJF117
Purpose: pZE1-oxySp-mCherry
Depositing lab: Timothy Lu. Depositing organization: Massachusetts Institute of Technology. Publication: Gene networks that compensate for crosstalk with crosstalk. Muller IE, Rubens JR, Jun T, Graham D, Xavier R, Lu TK. Nat Commun. 2019 Sep 6;10(1):4028. doi: 10.1038/s41467-019-12021-y. PubMed 31492904.
Backbone
  Vector backbone: pZE1
  Backbone size w/o insert (bp): 2016
  Total vector size (bp): 2996
  Vector type: Bacterial Expression
Growth in bacteria
  Bacterial resistance: Ampicillin, 100 μg/mL
  Growth temperature: 37°C
  Growth strain: DH5alpha
  Copy number: High Copy
Gene/Insert
  Gene/Insert name: oxySp-mCherry-TermT1
  Insert size (bp): 980
  Promoter: oxySp
  Cloning method: Gibson Cloning
  Sequencing primers: 5′ AAAACAGGAAGGCAAAATGC; 3′ TGCTCACATGTTCTTTCCTGCGT
Terms and licenses: Academic/Nonprofit Terms; Industry Terms: Not Available to Industry
How to cite: TJF117 was a gift from Timothy Lu (Addgene plasmid # 132572 ; http://n2t.net/addgene:132572 ; RRID:Addgene_132572)
