[The description below was written by a language model from this plasmid's Addgene catalogue record and pLannotate feature annotations shown in this document.]
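Description:
TJF117 is a small bacterial expression plasmid of about 3 kb, built on the pZE1 backbone and summarised in the record as pZE1-oxySp-mCherry. It replicates in E. coli from a high-copy ColE1/pUC-type origin and is selected with ampicillin through a β-lactamase gene driven by its native bla promoter. A phage lambda t0 terminator lies downstream of the resistance gene, between it and the origin, which helps insulate the rest of the plasmid from read-through transcription. The origin and resistance cassette are annotated on the opposite strand from the reporter.

The payload is a roughly 1 kb cassette, assembled by Gibson cloning, consisting of the oxyS promoter, the mCherry coding sequence and the rrnB T1 transcription terminator. The promoter itself was not picked up in the automated feature table, but the catalogue entry names it. It presumably occupies the unannotated region just upstream of the mCherry open reading frame. In E. coli, oxySp is the promoter of the small RNA OxyS and is activated by the OxyR regulator in response to hydrogen peroxide, so the plasmid should work as a transcriptional reporter that converts oxidative stress into red fluorescence. mCherry is a monomeric, rapidly maturing red fluorescent protein derived from Discosoma, well suited to quantitative readout. No regulator gene is annotated on the plasmid, so sensing would rely on OxyR supplied by the host or from another construct. The associated publication concerns synthetic gene networks that compensate for crosstalk between signals, which suggests use as a sensor output module for characterising promoter responses in such circuits.
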