Features (pLannotate 1.2.2; 6 found; start..end, strand, type, name):
    130..837     +  CDS            mCherry: mCherry is a basic (constitutively fluorescent) red fluorescent protein published in 2004, derived from Discosoma sp.. It is reported to be a very rapidly-maturing monomer with low acid sensitivity.
    875..961     +  terminator     rrnB T1 terminator: Escherichia coli rrnB; transcription terminator T1 from the E. coli rrnB gene
   1125..1713    -  rep_origin     ori: high-copy-number ColE1/pMB1/pBR322/pUC origin of replication
   1801..1895    -  terminator     lambda t0 terminator: transcription terminator from phage lambda
   1925..2785    -  CDS            AmpR: β-lactamase; bla; confers resistance to ampicillin, carbenicillin, and related antibiotics
   2786..2890    -  promoter       AmpR promoter: bla
>Addgene plasmid #132572 | TJF117 | addgene full sequence | sequence record 265202 | Addgene NGS Result
GTTCATTATCCATCCTCCATCGCCACGATAGTTCATGGCGATAGGTAGAATAGCAATGAACGATTATCCC
TATCAAGCATTCTGACTGATAATTGCTCACACGAATTCATTAAAGAGGAGAAAGGTACCATGGTGAGCAA
GGGCGAAGAAGATAACATGGCCATCATCAAGGAGTTCATGCGCTTCAAGGTGCACATGGAGGGCTCCGTG
AACGGCCACGAGTTCGAGATCGAGGGCGAGGGCGAGGGCCGCCCCTACGAGGGCACCCAGACCGCCAAGC
TGAAGGTGACCAAGGGTGGCCCCCTGCCCTTCGCCTGGGACATCCTGTCCCCTCAGTTCATGTACGGCTC
CAAGGCCTACGTGAAGCACCCCGCCGACATCCCCGACTACTTGAAGCTGTCCTTCCCCGAGGGCTTCAAG
TGGGAGCGCGTGATGAACTTCGAGGACGGCGGCGTGGTGACCGTGACCCAGGACTCCTCCCTGCAGGACG
GCGAGTTCATCTACAAGGTGAAGCTGCGCGGCACCAACTTCCCCTCCGACGGCCCCGTAATGCAGAAGAA
GACCATGGGCTGGGAGGCCTCCTCCGAGCGGATGTACCCCGAGGACGGCGCCCTGAAGGGCGAGATCAAG
CAGAGGCTGAAGCTGAAGGACGGCGGCCACTACGACGCTGAGGTCAAGACCACCTACAAGGCCAAGAAGC
CCGTGCAGCTGCCCGGCGCCTACAACGTCAACATCAAGTTGGACATCACCTCCCACAACGAGGACTACAC
CATCGTGGAACAGTACGAACGCGCCGAGGGCCGCCACTCCACCGGCGGCATGGACGAGCTGTACAAGTAA
CCCGGGGGATCCCATGGTACGCGTCTAGAGGCATCAAATAAAACGAAAGGCTCAGTCGAAAGACTGGGCC
TTTCGTTTTATCTGTTGTTTGTCGGTGAACGCTCTCCTGAGTAGGACAAATCCGCCGCCCTAGACTAGGG
CGTTCGGCTGCGGCGAGCGGTATCAGCTCACTCAAAGGCGGTAATACGGTTATCCACAGAATCAGGGGAT
AACGCAGGAAAGAACATGTGAGCAAAAGGCCAGCAAAAGGCCAGGAACCGTAAAAAGGCCGCGTTGCTGG
CGTTTTTCCATAGGCTCCGCCCCCCTGACGAGCATCACAAAAATCGACGCTCAAGTCAGAGGTGGCGAAA
CCCGACAGGACTATAAAGATACCAGGCGTTTCCCCCTGGAAGCTCCCTCGTGCGCTCTCCTGTTCCGACC
CTGCCGCTTACCGGATACCTGTCCGCCTTTCTCCCTTCGGGAAGCGTGGCGCTTTCTCATAGCTCACGCT
GTAGGTATCTCAGTTCGGTGTAGGTCGTTCGCTCCAAGCTGGGCTGTGTGCACGAACCCCCCGTTCAGCC
CGACCGCTGCGCCTTATCCGGTAACTATCGTCTTGAGTCCAACCCGGTAAGACACGACTTATCGCCACTG
GCAGCAGCCACTGGTAACAGGATTAGCAGAGCGAGGTATGTAGGCGGTGCTACAGAGTTCTTGAAGTGGT
GGCCTAACTACGGCTACACTAGAAGGACAGTATTTGGTATCTGCGCTCTGCTGAAGCCAGTTACCTTCGG
AAAAAGAGTTGGTAGCTCTTGATCCGGCAAACAAACCACCGCTGGTAGCGGTGGTTTTTTTGTTTGCAAG
CAGCAGATTACGCGCAGAAAAAAAGGATCTCAAGAAGATCCTTTGATCTTTTCTACGGGGTCTGACGCTC
AGTGGAACGAAAACTCACGTTAAGGGATTTTGGTCATGACTAGTGCTTGGATTCTCACCAATAAAAAACG
CCCGGCGGCAACCGAGCGTTCTGAACAAATCCAGATGGAGTTCTGAGGTCATTACTGGATCTATCAACAG
GAGTCCAAGCGAGCTCGTAAACTTGGTCTGACAGTTACCAATGCTTAATCAGTGAGGCACCTATCTCAGC
GATCTGTCTATTTCGTTCATCCATAGTTGCCTGACTCCCCGTCGTGTAGATAACTACGATACGGGAGGGC
TTACCATCTGGCCCCAGTGCTGCAATGATACCGCGAGACCCACGCTCACCGGCTCCAGATTTATCAGCAA
TAAACCAGCCAGCCGGAAGGGCCGAGCGCAGAAGTGGTCCTGCAACTTTATCCGCCTCCATCCAGTCTAT
TAATTGTTGCCGGGAAGCTAGAGTAAGTAGTTCGCCAGTTAATAGTTTGCGCAACGTTGTTGCCATTGCT
ACAGGCATCGTGGTGTCACGCTCGTCGTTTGGTATGGCTTCATTCAGCTCCGGTTCCCAACGATCAAGGC
GAGTTACATGATCCCCCATGTTGTGCAAAAAAGCGGTTAGCTCCTTCGGTCCTCCGATCGTTGTCAGAAG
TAAGTTGGCCGCAGTGTTATCACTCATGGTTATGGCAGCACTGCATAATTCTCTTACTGTCATGCCATCC
GTAAGATGCTTTTCTGTGACTGGTGAGTACTCAACCAAGTCATTCTGAGAATAGTGTATGCGGCGACCGA
GTTGCTCTTGCCCGGCGTCAATACGGGATAATACCGCGCCACATAGCAGAACTTTAAAAGTGCTCATCAT
TGGAAAACGTTCTTCGGGGCGAAAACTCTCAAGGATCTTACCGCTGTTGAGATCCAGTTCGATGTAACCC
ACTCGTGCACCCAACTGATCTTCAGCATCTTTTACTTTCACCAGCGTTTCTGGGTGAGCAAAAACAGGAA
GGCAAAATGCCGCAAAAAAGGGAATAAGGGCGACACGGAAATGTTGAATACTCATACTCTTCCTTTTTCA
ATATTATTGAAGCATTTATCAGGGTTATTGTCTCATGAGCGGATACATATTTGAATGTATTTAGAAAAAT
AAACAAATAGGGGTTCCGCGCACATTTCCCCGAAAAGTGCCACCTGACGTCTAAGAAACCATTATTATCA
TGACATTAACCTATAAAAATAGGCGTATCACGAGGCCCTTTCGTCTTCACCTCGA
